>Addgene plasmid #51445 | TALEN-CCR5R18-NtermN1 | depositor full sequence | sequence record 78485 | TALEN CCR5 Right (R18) N1 N-term
GACGGATCGGGAGATCTCCCGATCCCCTATGGTCGACTCTCAGTACAATCTGCTCTGATGCCGCATAGTT
AAGCCAGTATCTGCTCCCTGCTTGTGTGTTGGAGGTCGCTGAGTAGTGCGCGAGCAAAATTTAAGCTACA
ACAAGGCAAGGCTTGACCGACAATTGCATGAAGAATCTGCTTAGGGTTAGGCGTTTTGCGCTGCTTCGCG
ATGTACGGGCCAGATATACGCGTTGACATTGATTATTGACTAGTTATTAATAGTAATCAATTACGGGGTC
ATTAGTTCATAGCCCATATATGGAGTTCCGCGTTACATAACTTACGGTAAATGGCCCGCCTGGCTGACCG
CCCAACGACCCCCGCCCATTGACGTCAATAATGACGTATGTTCCCATAGTAACGCCAATAGGGACTTTCC
ATTGACGTCAATGGGTGGACTATTTACGGTAAACTGCCCACTTGGCAGTACATCAAGTGTATCATATGCC
AAGTACGCCCCCTATTGACGTCAATGACGGTAAATGGCCCGCCTGGCATTATGCCCAGTACATGACCTTA
TGGGACTTTCCTACTTGGCAGTACATCTACGTATTAGTCATCGCTATTACCATGGTGATGCGGTTTTGGC
AGTACATCAATGGGCGTGGATAGCGGTTTGACTCACGGGGATTTCCAAGTCTCCACCCCATTGACGTCAA
TGGGAGTTTGTTTTGGCACCAAAATCAACGGGACTTTCCAAAATGTCGTAACAACTCCGCCCCATTGACG
CAAATGGGCGGTAGGCGTGTACGGTGGGAGGTCTATATAAGCAGAGCTCTCTGGCTAACTAGAGAACCCA
CTGCTTACTGGCTTATCGAAATTAATACGACTCACTATAGGGAGACCCAAGCTGGCTAGCACCATGGACT
ACAAAGACCATGACGGTGATTATAAAGATCATGACATCGATTACAAGGATGACGATGACAAGATGGCCCC
CAAGAAGAAGAGGAAGGTGGGCATTCACCGCGGGGTACCTATGGTGGACTTGAGGACACTCGGTTATTCG
CAACAGCAACAGGAGAAAATCAAGCCTAAGGTCAGGAGCACCGTCGCGCAACACCACGAGGCGCTTGTGG
GGCATGGCTTCACTCATGCGCATATTGTCGCGCTTTCACAGCACCCTGCGGCGCTTGGGACGGTGGCTGT
CAAATACCAAGATATGATTGCGGCCCTGCCCGAAGCCACGCACGAGGCAATTGTAGGGGTCGGTAAACAG
TGGTCGGGAGCGCGAGCACTTGAGGCGCTGCTGACTGTGGCGGGTGAGCTTAGGGGGCCTCCGCTCCAGC
TCGACACCGGGCAGCTGCTGCAGATCGCGAAGAGAGGGGGAGTAACAGCGGTAGAGGCAGTGCACGCCTG
GCGCAATGCGCTCACCGGGGCCCCCTTGAACCTGACCCCAGACCAGGTAGTCGCAATCGCGTCACATGAC
GGGGGAAAGCAAGCCCTGGAAACCGTGCAAAGGTTGTTGCCGGTCCTTTGTCAAGACCACGGCCTTACAC
CGGAGCAAGTCGTGGCCATTGCAAGCAATGGGGGTGGCAAACAGGCTCTTGAGACGGTTCAGAGACTTCT
CCCAGTTCTCTGTCAAGCCCACGGGCTGACTCCCGATCAAGTTGTAGCGATTGCGTCCAACGGTGGAGGG
AAACAAGCATTGGAGACTGTCCAACGGCTCCTTCCCGTGTTGTGTCAAGCCCACGGTTTGACGCCTGCAC
AAGTGGTCGCCATCGCCAGCCATGATGGCGGTAAGCAGGCGCTGGAAACAGTACAGCGCCTGCTGCCTGT
ACTGTGCCAGGATCATGGACTGACCCCAGACCAGGTAGTCGCAATCGCGTCACATGACGGGGGAAAGCAA
GCCCTGGAAACCGTGCAAAGGTTGTTGCCGGTCCTTTGTCAAGACCACGGCCTTACACCGGAGCAAGTCG
TGGCCATTGCAAGCAACATCGGTGGCAAACAGGCTCTTGAGACGGTTCAGAGACTTCTCCCAGTTCTCTG
TCAAGCCCACGGGCTGACTCCCGATCAAGTTGTAGCGATTGCGAATAACAATGGAGGGAAACAAGCATTG
GAGACTGTCCAACGGCTCCTTCCCGTGTTGTGTCAAGCCCACGGTTTGACGCCTGCACAAGTGGTCGCCA
TCGCCTCCAATATTGGCGGTAAGCAGGCGCTGGAAACAGTACAGCGCCTGCTGCCTGTACTGTGCCAGGA
TCATGGACTGACCCCAGACCAGGTAGTCGCAATCGCGTCGAACATTGGGGGAAAGCAAGCCCTGGAAACC
GTGCAAAGGTTGTTGCCGGTCCTTTGTCAAGACCACGGCCTTACACCGGAGCAAGTCGTGGCCATTGCAA
GCAATGGGGGTGGCAAACAGGCTCTTGAGACGGTTCAGAGACTTCTCCCAGTTCTCTGTCAAGCCCACGG
GCTGACTCCCGATCAAGTTGTAGCGATTGCGTCCAACGGTGGAGGGAAACAAGCATTGGAGACTGTCCAA
CGGCTCCTTCCCGTGTTGTGTCAAGCCCACGGTTTGACGCCTGCACAAGTGGTCGCCATCGCCAACAACA
ACGGCGGTAAGCAGGCGCTGGAAACAGTACAGCGCCTGCTGCCTGTACTGTGCCAGGATCATGGACTGAC
CCCAGACCAGGTAGTCGCAATCGCGTCGAACATTGGGGGAAAGCAAGCCCTGGAAACCGTGCAAAGGTTG
TTGCCGGTCCTTTGTCAAGACCACGGCCTTACACCGGAGCAAGTCGTGGCCATTGCAAGCAATGGGGGTG
GCAAACAGGCTCTTGAGACGGTTCAGAGACTTCTCCCAGTTCTCTGTCAAGCCCACGGGCTGACTCCCGA
TCAAGTTGTAGCGATTGCGTCGAACATTGGAGGGAAACAAGCATTGGAGACTGTCCAACGGCTCCTTCCC
GTGTTGTGTCAAGCCCACGGTTTGACGCCTGCACAAGTGGTCGCCATCGCCAGCCATGATGGCGGTAAGC
AGGCGCTGGAAACAGTACAGCGCCTGCTGCCTGTACTGTGCCAGGATCATGGACTGACACCCGAACAGGT
GGTCGCCATTGCTTCTAATGGGGGAGGACGGCCAGCCTTGGAGTCCATCGTAGCCCAATTGTCCAGGCCC
GATCCCGCGTTGGCTGCGTTAACGAATGACCATCTGGTGGCGTTGGCATGTCTTGGTGGACGACCCGCGC
TCGATGCAGTCAAAAAGGGTCTGCCTCATGCTCCCGCATTGATCAAAAGAACCAACCGGCGGATTCCCGA
GAGAACTTCCCATCGAGTCGCGGGATCCCAACTAGTCAAAAGTGAACTGGAGGAGAAGAAATCTGAACTT
CGTCATAAATTGAAATATGTGCCTCATGAATATATTGAATTAATTGAAATTGCCAGAAATTCCACTCAGG
ATAGAATTCTTGAAATGAAGGTAATGGAATTTTTTATGAAAGTTTATGGATATAGAGGTAAACATTTGGG
TGGATCAAGGAAACCGGACGGAGCAATTTATACTGTCGGATCTCCTATTGATTACGGTGTGATCGTGGAT
ACTAAAGCTTATAGCGGAGGTTATAATCTGCCAATTGGCCAAGCAGATGAAATGCAACGATATGTCAAAG
AAAATCAAACACGAAACAAACATATCAACCCTAATGAATGGTGGAAAGTCTATCCATCTTCTGTAACGGA
ATTTAAGTTTTTATTTGTGAGTGGTCACTTTAAAGGAAACTACAAAGCTCAGCTTACACGATTAAATCAT
AAGACTAATTGTAATGGAGCTGTTCTTAGTGTAGAAGAGCTTTTAATTGGTGGAGAAATGATTAAAGCCG
GCACATTAACCTTAGAGGAAGTGAGACGGAAATTTAATAACGGCGAGATAAACTTTTAAGGGCCCTTCGA
AGGTAAGCCTATCCCTAACCCTCTCCTCGGTCTCGATTCTACGCGTACCGGTCATCATCACCATCACCAT
TGAGTTTAAACCCGCTGATCAGCCTCGACTGTGCCTTCTAGTTGCCAGCCATCTGTTGTTTGCCCCTCCC
CCGTGCCTTCCTTGACCCTGGAAGGTGCCACTCCCACTGTCCTTTCCTAATAAAATGAGGAAATTGCATC
GCATTGTCTGAGTAGGTGTCATTCTATTCTGGGGGGTGGGGTGGGGCAGGACAGCAAGGGGGAGGATTGG
GAAGACAATAGCAGGCATGCTGGGGATGCGGTGGGCTCTATGGCTTCTGAGGCGGAAAGAACCAGCTGGG
GCTCTAGGGGGTATCCCC
[124 nt withheld, positions 4289-4412]
C
[32 nt withheld, positions 4414-4445]
CA
[57 nt withheld, positions 4448-4504]
A
[49 nt withheld, positions 4506-4554]
CCTTTGACGTTGGAGTCCACGTTCTTT
[37 nt withheld, positions 4582-4618]
ACCCTATCTCGGTCTATTCTTTTGATTTATAAGGGATTTTGGGGATTTCGGCCTATTGGTTAAAAAATGA
GCTGATTTAACAAAAATTTAACGCGAATTAATTCTGTGGAATGTGTGTCAGTTAGGGTGTGGAAAGTCCC
CAGGCTCCCCAGGCAGGCAGAAGTATGCAAAGCATGCATCTCAATTAGTCAGCAACCAGGTGTGGAAAGT
CCCCAGGCTCCCCAGCAGGCAGAAGTATGCAAAGCATGCATCTCAATTAGTCAGCAACCATAGTCCCGCC
CCTAACTCCGCCCATCCCGCCCCTAACTCCGCCCAGTTCCGCCCATTCTCCGCCCCATGGCTGACTAATT
TTTTTTATTTATGCAGAGGCCGAGGCCGCCTCTGCCTCTGAGCTATTCCAGAAGTAGTGAGGAGGCTTTT
TTGGAGGCCTAGGCTTTTGCAAAAAGCTCCCGGGAGCTTGTATATCCATTTTCGGATCTGATCAGCACGT
GTTGACAATTAATCATCGGCATAGTATATCGGCATAGTATAATACGACAAGGTGAGGAACTAAACCATGG
CCAAGCCTTTGTCTCAAGAAGAATCCACCCTCATTGAAAGAGCAACGGCTACAATCAACAGCATCCCCAT
CTCTGAAGACTACAGCGTCGCCAGCGCAGCTCTCTCTAGCGACGGCCGCATCTTCACTGGTGTCAATGTA
TATCATTTTACTGGGGGACCTTGTGCAGAACTCGTGGTGCTGGGCACTGCTGCTGCTGCGGCAGCTGGCA
ACCTGACTTGTATCGTCGCGATCGGAAATGAGAACAGGGGCATCTTGAGCCCCTGCGGACGGTGTCGACA
GGTGCTTCTCGATCTGCATCCTGGGATCAAAGCGATAGTGAAGGACAGTGATGGACAGCCGACGGCAGTT
GGGATTCGTGAATTGCTGCCCTCTGGTTATGTGTGGGAGGGCTAAGCACTTCGTGGCCGAGGAGCAGGAC
TGACACGTGCTACGAGATTTCGATTCCACCGCCGCCTTCTATGAAAGGTTGGGCTTCGGAATCGTTTTCC
GGGACGCCGGCTGGATGATCCTCCAGCGCGGGGATCTCATGCTGGAGTTCTTCGCCCACCCCAACTTGTT
TATTGCAGCTTATAATGGTTACAAATAAAGCAATAGCATCACAAATTTCACAAATAAAGCATTTTTTTCA
CTGCATTCTAGTTGTGGTTTGTCCAAACTCATCAATGTATCTTATCATGTCTGTATACCGTCGACCTCTA
GCTAGAGCTTGGCGTAATCATGGTCATAGCTGTTTCCTGTGTGAAATTGTTATCCGCTCACAATTCCACA
CAACATACGAGCCGGAAGCATAAAGTGTAAAGCCTGGGGTGCCTAATGAGTGAGCTAACTCACATTAATT
GCGTTGCGCTCACTGCCCGCTTTCCAGTCGGGAAACCTGTCGTGCCAGCTGCATTAATGAATCGGCCAAC
GCGCGGGGAGAGGCGGTTTGCGTATTGGGCGCTCTTCCGCTTCCTCGCTCACTGACTCGCTGCGCTCGGT
CGTTCGGCTGCGGCGAGCGGTATCAGCTCACTCAAAGGCGGTAATACGGTTATCCACAGAATCAGGGGAT
AACGCAGGAAAGAACATGTGAGCAAAAGGCCAGCAAAAGGCCAGGAACCGTAAAAAGGCCGCGTTGCTGG
CGTTTTTCCATAGGCTCCGCCCCCCTGACGAGCATCACAAAAATCGACGCTCAAGTCAGAGGTGGCGAAA
CCCGACAGGACTATAAAGATACCAGGCGTTTCCCCCTGGAAGCTCCCTCGTGCGCTCTCCTGTTCCGACC
CTGCCGCTTACCGGATACCTGTCCGCCTTTCTCCCTTCGGGAAGCGTGGCGCTTTCTCAATGCTCACGCT
GTAGGTATCTCAGTTCGGTGTAGGTCGTTCGCTCCAAGCTGGGCTGTGTGCACGAACCCCCCGTTCAGCC
CGACCGCTGCGCCTTATCCGGTAACTATCGTCTTGAGTCCAACCCGGTAAGACACGACTTATCGCCACTG
GCAGCAGCCACTGGTAACAGGATTAGCAGAGCGAGGTATGTAGGCGGTGCTACAGAGTTCTTGAAGTGGT
GGCCTAACTACGGCTACACTAGAAGGACAGTATTTGGTATCTGCGCTCTGCTGAAGCCAGTTACCTTCGG
AAAAAGAGTTGGTAGCTCTTGATCCGGCAAACAAACCACCGCTGGTAGCGGTGGTTTTTTTGTTTGCAAG
CAGCAGATTACGCGCAGAAAAAAAGGATCTCAAGAAGATCCTTTGATCTTTTCTACGGGGTCTGACGCTC
AGTGGAACGAAAACTCACGTTAAGGGATTTTGGTCATGAGATTATCAAAAAGGATCTTCACCTAGATCCT
TTTAAATTAAAAATGAAGTTTTAAATCAATCTAAAGTATATATGAGTAAACTTGGTCTGACAGTTACCAA
TGCTTAATCAGTGAGGCACCTATCTCAGCGATCTGTCTATTTCGTTCATCCATAGTTGCCTGACTCCCCG
TCGTGTAGATAACTACGATACGGGAGGGCTTACCATCTGGCCCCAGTGCTGCAATGATACCGCGAGACCC
ACGCTCACCGGCTCCAGATTTATCAGCAATAAACCAGCCAGCCGGAAGGGCCGAGCGCAGAAGTGGTCCT
GCAACTTTATCCGCCTCCATCCAGTCTATTAATTGTTGCCGGGAAGCTAGAGTAAGTAGTTCGCCAGTTA
ATAGTTTGCGCAACGTTGTTGCCATTGCTACAGGCATCGTGGTGTCACGCTCGTCGTTTGGTATGGCTTC
ATTCAGCTCCGGTTCCCAACGATCAAGGCGAGTTACATGATCCCCCATGTTGTGCAAAAAAGCGGTTAGC
TCCTTCGGTCCTCCGATCGTTGTCAGAAGTAAGTTGGCCGCAGTGTTATCACTCATGGTTATGGCAGCAC
TGCATAATTCTCTTACTGTCATGCCATCCGTAAGATGCTTTTCTGTGACTGGTGAGTACTCAACCAAGTC
ATTCTGAGAATAGTGTATGCGGCGACCGAGTTGCTCTTGCCCGGCGTCAATACGGGATAATACCGCGCCA
CATAGCAGAACTTTAAAAGTGCTCATCATTGGAAAACGTTCTTCGGGGCGAAAACTCTCAAGGATCTTAC
CGCTGTTGAGATCCAGTTCGATGTAACCCACTCGTGCACCCAACTGATCTTCAGCATCTTTTACTTTCAC
CAGCGTTTCTGGGTGAGCAAAAACAGGAAGGCAAAATGCCGCAAAAAAGGGAATAAGGGCGACACGGAAA
TGTTGAATACTCATACTCTTCCTTTTTCAATATTATTGAAGCATTTATCAGGGTTATTGTCTCATGAGCG
GATACATATTTGAATGTATTTAGAAAAATAAACAAATAGGGGTTCCGCGCACATTTCCCCGAAAAGTGCC
ACCTGACGTC
Features (pLannotate 1.2.2; 26 found; start..end, strand, type, name):
     36..80      -  misc_feature   bom (fragment): basis of mobility region from pBR322
    235..614     +  enhancer       CMV enhancer: human cytomegalovirus immediate early enhancer
    615..818     +  promoter       CMV promoter: human cytomegalovirus (CMV) immediate early promoter
    814..847     +  LTR            5' LTR (truncated) (fragment): truncated 5' long terminal repeat (LTR) from HIV-1
    863..881     +  promoter       T7 promoter: promoter for bacteriophage T7 RNA polymerase
    907..972     +  CDS            3xFLAG: three tandem FLAG® epitope tags, followed by an enterokinase cleavage site
   1024..1533    +  CDS            avrBs3 (fragment): AVRB3_XANEU - Experimental evidence at protein level: Swiss-Prot protein existence level 1. Avirulence protein. Acts as a transcription factor in C.annuum plants. In susceptible plants lacking the Bs3 resistance gene induces expression of a number of genes, including genes homologous to a family of auxin-induced genes, alpha-expansin genes, pectate lyase, anthocyanidin glucoside rhamnosyl transferase and at least one transcription factor, UPA20. Their expression leads to plant hypertrophy in mesophyll cells, probably mainly mediated by UPA20 (PubMed:17962565). In resistant plants induces the h
   3124..3330    +  CDS            pthXo1 (fragment): PTHX1_XANOP - Also known as tal2b. Experimental evidence at protein level: Swiss-Prot protein existence level 1. Avirulence protein. Acts as a transcription factor in rice, inducing expression of a number of host genes including SWEET11 (Os8N3, XA13, AC Q6YZF3) in susceptible plants with the Xa13 allele. Plants with the xa13 allele, which has an altered promoter, are resistant to bacterial blight caused by this bacterial strain and do not induce SWEET11. The xa13 allele elicits an atypical hypersensitive response (HR). PthXo1 binds SWEET11 promoter DNA in a sequence-specific manner. From Xanth
   3319..3906    +  CDS            FokI cleavage domain: nonspecific DNA cleavage domain of the FokI endonuclease (Li et al., 1992) must dimerize to be catalytically active
   3922..3963    +  CDS            V5 tag: epitope tag from simian virus 5
   4019..4243    +  polyA_signal   bGH poly(A) signal: bovine growth hormone polyadenylation signal
   4247..4268    +  promoter       SV40 promoter (fragment): SV40 enhancer and early promoter
   4289..4717    +  rep_origin     f1 ori (sequence partly withheld): f1 bacteriophage origin of replication; arrow indicates direction of (+) strand synthesis
   4731..5061    +  promoter       SV40 promoter: SV40 enhancer and early promoter
   5109..5156    +  promoter       EM7 promoter: synthetic bacterial promoter&nbsp
   5175..5573    +  CDS            BSD: blasticidin S deaminase; Aspergillus terreus BSD; confers resistance to blasticidin
   5574..5601    +  CDS            BleoR (fragment): antibiotic-binding protein; Sh ble from Streptoalloteichus hindustanus; confers resistance to bleomycin, phleomycin, and Zeocin™
   5611..5736    +  CDS            ble (fragment): BLE_KLEPN - Experimental evidence at protein level: Swiss-Prot protein existence level 1. Binding protein with a strong affinity to the bleomycin family of antibiotics. Binds to CL990; an antimitotic-antibiotic compound. From Klebsiella pneumoniae.
   5731..5852    +  polyA_signal   SV40 poly(A) signal: SV40 polyadenylation signal
   5925..5941    -  protein_bind   lac operator: The lac repressor binds to the lac operator to inhibit transcription in E. coli. This inhibition can be relieved by adding lactose or isopropyl-β-D-thiogalactopyranoside (IPTG). lac repressor encoded by lacI
   5949..5979    -  promoter       lac promoter: promoter for the E. coli lac operon
   5994..6015    -  protein_bind   CAP binding site: CAP binding activates transcription in the presence of cAMP. E. coli catabolite activator protein
   6028..6120    -  CDS            lacI (fragment): lac repressor; lacI; The lac repressor binds to the lac operator to inhibit transcription in E. coli. This inhibition can be relieved by adding lactose or isopropyl-β-D-thiogalactopyranoside (IPTG).
   6303..6891    -  rep_origin     ori: high-copy-number ColE1/pMB1/pBR322/pUC origin of replication
   7062..7922    -  CDS            AmpR: β-lactamase; bla; confers resistance to ampicillin, carbenicillin, and related antibiotics
   7923..8027    -  promoter       AmpR promoter: bla
