[The description below was written by a language model from this plasmid's Addgene catalogue record and pLannotate feature annotations shown in this document.]
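Description:
TALEN-CCR5R18-NtermN1 is an 8,058 bp mammalian expression plasmid built on the JDS70 TALEN backbone. It encodes the right-hand (R18) half of a TAL effector nuclease pair directed at the CCR5A site in the human CCR5 locus. It is maintained in E. coli through a high-copy ColE1/pUC origin with ampicillin selection (AmpR under its own bla promoter), and it also carries an f1 phage origin. A separate cassette, driven by the SV40 early promoter with the bacterial EM7 promoter and ending in an SV40 poly(A) signal, encodes blasticidin S deaminase, which would allow blasticidin selection in transfected cells. The short BleoR, ble, lacI and HIV-1 LTR hits in the automated annotation are fragments, most likely backbone remnants or spurious matches.

The roughly 3 kb synthetic insert is transcribed from the CMV immediate-early enhancer/promoter and terminated by the bGH poly(A) signal. A T7 promoter sits just upstream of the coding region. The open reading frame begins with an N-terminal 3xFLAG tag, followed by a truncated TAL N-terminal domain (Δ152 architecture). Next come the repeat array that specifies the target sequence, which is unannotated in the feature table, and a +63 TAL C-terminal segment. The C-terminal end is the FokI cleavage domain in its KK obligate-heterodimer form. Because FokI must dimerize to cut, this protein is meant to be co-expressed with a partner TALEN carrying the complementary FokI variant. A V5 tag sequence is annotated just downstream of FokI, but the record does not list it as a fusion. The "N1" designation refers to a K150Q substitution in the N-terminal domain. The construct comes from work that profiled TALEN specificity and engineered nucleases with improved DNA-cleavage specificity.
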