Addgene plasmid #51445: TALEN-CCR5R18-NtermN1
Purpose: Expresses TALEN targeting right CCR5A site (R18) with N1 N-terminal domain
Depositing lab: David Liu. Depositing organization: Harvard University. Publication: Broad specificity profiling of TALENs results in engineered nucleases with improved DNA-cleavage specificity. Guilinger JP, Pattanayak V, Reyon D, Tsai SQ, Sander JD, Joung JK, Liu DR. Nat Methods. 2014 Apr;11(4):429-35. doi: 10.1038/nmeth.2845. Epub 2014 Feb 16. PubMed 24531420.
Backbone
  Vector backbone: JDS70
  Backbone manufacturer: Joung lab
  Backbone size w/o insert (bp): 5055
  Total vector size (bp): 8058
  Modifications to backbone: TAL N-terminal: ∆152 (Miller et al. 2011) TAL C-terminus: +63 (Miller et al. 2011) FOKI: KK
  Vector type: Mammalian Expression, TALEN
Growth in bacteria
  Bacterial resistance: Ampicillin, 100 μg/mL
  Growth temperature: 37°C
  Growth strain: XL1 Blue
  Copy number: High Copy
Gene/Insert
  Gene/Insert name: TALEN CCR5 Right (R18) N1 N-term
  Species: Synthetic
  Insert size (bp): 3003
  Mutation: K150Q
  Promoter: CMV
  Tag / fusion protein: 3xFLAG (N terminal on insert); Fok1 KK variant (C terminal on insert)
  Cloning method: Ligation Independent Cloning
  Sequencing primers: 5′ TAATACGACTCACTATAGG; 3′ GCTGATCAGCGGGTTTAAAC
Terms and licenses: Academic/Nonprofit Terms; Industry Terms: Not Available to Industry
How to cite: TALEN-CCR5R18-NtermN1 was a gift from David Liu (Addgene plasmid # 51445 ; http://n2t.net/addgene:51445 ; RRID:Addgene_51445)
