>Addgene plasmid #51445 | TALEN-CCR5R18-NtermN1 | depositor partial sequence | sequence record 78486 | T7
AGACAGGACTAAAGACATGACGGTGATTATAAAGATCATGACATCGATTACAAGGATGACGATGACAAGA
TGGCCCCCAAGAAGAAGAGGAAGGTGGGCATTCACCGCGGGGTACCTATGGTGGACTTGAGGACACTCGG
TTATTCGCAACAGCAACAGGAGAAAATCAAGCCTAAGGTCAGGAGCACCGTCGCGCAACACCACGAGGCG
CTTGTGGGGCATGGCTTCACTCATGCGCATATTGTCGCGCTTTCACAGCACCCTGCGGCGCTTGGGACGG
TGGCTGTCAAATACCAAGATATGATTGCGGCCCTGCCCGAAGCCACGCACGAGGCAATTGTAGGGGTCGG
TAAACAGTGGTCGGGAGCGCGAGCACTTGAGGCGCTGCTGACTGTGGCGGGTGAGCTTAGGGGGCCTCCG
CTCCAGCTCGACACCGGGCAGCTGCTGCAGATCGCGAAGAGAGGGGGAGTAACAGCGGTAGAGGCAGTGC
ACGCCTGGCGCAATGCGCTCACCGGGGCCCCCTTGAACCTGACCCCAGACCAGGTAGTCGCAATCGCGTC
ACATGACGGGGGAAAGCAAGCCCTGGAAACCGTGCAAAGGTTGTTGCCGGTCCTTTGTCAAGACCACGGC
CTTACACCGGAGCAAGTCGTGGCCATTGCAAGCAATGGGGGTGGCAAACAGGCTCTTGAGACGGTTCAGA
GACTTCTCCCAGTTCTCTGTCAAGCCCACGGGCTGACTCCCGATCAAGTTGTAGCGATTGCGTCCAACGG
TGGAGGGAAACAAGCATTGGAGACTGTCCAACGGCTCCTTCCCGTGTTGTGTCAAGCCCACGGTTTGACG
CCTGCACAAG
