>Addgene plasmid #51445 | TALEN-CCR5R18-NtermN1 | depositor partial sequence | sequence record 78487 | TALEN-fwd2
ATGACGGGGGAAAGCAAGCCCTGGAAACCGTGCAAAGGTTGTTGCCGGTCCTTTGTCAAGACCACGGCCT
TACACCGGAGCAAGTCGTGGCCATTGCAAGCAATGGGGGTGGCAAACAGGCTCTTGAGACGGTTCAGAGA
CTTCTCCCAGTTCTCTGTCAAGCCCACGGGCTGACTCCCGATCAAGTTGTAGCGATTGCGTCCAACGGTG
GAGGGAAACAAGCATTGGAGACTGTCCAACGGCTCCTTCCCGTGTTGTGTCAAGCCCACGGTTTGACGCC
TGCACAAGTGGTCGCCATCGCCAGCCATGATGGCGGTAAGCAGGCGCTGGAAACAGTACAGCGCCTGCTG
CCTGTACTGTGCCAGGATCATGGACTGACCCCAGACCAGGTAGTCGCAATCGCGTCACATGACGGGGGAA
AGCAAGCCCTGGAAACCGTGCAAAGGTTGTTGCCGGTCCTTTGTCAAGACCACGGCCTTACACCGGAGCA
AGTCGTGGCCATTGCAAGCAACATCGGTGGCAAACAGGCTCTTGAGACGGTTCAGAGACTTCTCCCAGTT
CTCTGTCAAGCCCACGGGCTGACTCCCGATCAAGTTGTAGCGATTGCGAATAACAATGGAGGGAAACAAG
CATTGGAGACTGTCCAACGGCTCCTTCCCGTGTTGTGTCAAGCCCACGGTTTGACGCCTGCACAAGTGGT
CGCCATCGCCTCCAATATTGGCGGTAAGCAGGCGCTGGAAACAGTACAGCGCCTGCTGCCTGTACTGTGC
CAGGATCATGGACTGACCCCAGACCANGTAGTCGCAATCGCGTTCGACATTGGGGGAAAGCAAGCCCTGG
AAACCGTGCC
