>Addgene plasmid #51445 | TALEN-CCR5R18-NtermN1 | depositor partial sequence | sequence record 78488 | TALEN-rev2
AGAGCATGGCGACCACCTGTTCGGGTGTCAGTCCATGATCCTGGCACAGTACAGGCAGCAGGCGCTGTAC
TGTTTCCAGCGCCTGCTTACCGCCATCATGGCTGGCGATGGCGACCACTTGTGCAGGCGTCAAACCGTGG
GCTTGACACAACACGGGAAGGAGCCGTTGGACAGTCTCCAATGCTTGTTTCCCTCCAATGTTCGACGCAA
TCGCTACAACTTGATCGGGAGTCAGCCCGTGGGCTTGACAGAGAACTGGGAGAAGTCTCTGAACCGTCTC
AAGAGCCTGTTTGCCACCCCCATTGCTTGCAATGGCCACGACTTGCTCCGGTGTAAGGCCGTGGTCTTGA
CAAAGGACCGGCAACAACCTTTGCACGGTTTCCAGGGCTTGCTTTCCCCCAATGTTCGACGCGATTGCGA
CTACCTGGTCTGGGGTCAGTCCATGATCCTGGCACAGTACAGGCAGCAGGCGCTGTACTGTTTCCAGCGC
CTGCTTACCGCCGTTGTTGTTGGCGATGGCGACCACTTGTGCAGGCGTCAAACCGTGGGCTTGACACAAC
ACGGGAAGGAGCCGTTGGACAGTCTCCAATGCTTGTTTCCCTCCACCGTTGGACGCAATCGCTACAACTT
GATCGGGAGTCAGCCCGTGGGCTTGACAGAGAACTGGGAGAAGTCTCTGAACCGTCTCAAGAGCCTGTTT
GCCACCCCCATTGCTTGCAATGGCCACGACTTGCTCCGGTGTAAGGCCGTGGTCTTGACAAAGGACCGGC
AACAACCTTTGCACGGTTTCCAGGGGCTGCTTTCCCCCAATGTGCGACGCGATTGCGACTACCTGGTCTG
GGGTCAGTCC
