>Addgene plasmid #51445 | TALEN-CCR5R18-NtermN1 | depositor partial sequence | sequence record 78489 | TALEN-rev1
AGGAGAGACGGTACCGTAAATCGAGACCGAGGAGAGGGTTAGGGATAGGCTTACCTTCGAAGGGCCCTTA
AAAGTTTATCTCGCCGTTATTAAATTTCCGTCTCACTTCCTCTAAGGTTAATGTGCCGGCTTTAATCATT
TCTCCACCAATTAAAAGCTCTTCTACACTAAGAACAGCTCCATTACAATTAGTCTTATGATTTAATCGTG
TAAGCTGAGCTTTGTAGTTTCCTTTAAAGTGACCACTCACAAATAAAAACTTAAATTCCGTTACAGAAGA
TGGATAGACTTTCCACCATTCATTAGGGTTGATATGTTTGTTTCGTGTTTGATTTTCTTTGACATATCGT
TGCATTTCATCTGCTTGGCCAATTGGCAGATTATAACCTCCGCTATAAGCTTTAGTATCCACGATCACAC
CGTAATCAATAGGAGATCCGACAGTATAAATTGCTCCGTCCGGTTTCCTTGATCCACCCAAATGTTTACC
TCTATATCCATAAACTTTCATAAAAAATTCCATTACCTTCATTTCAAGAATTCTATCCTGAGTGGAATTT
CTGGCAATTTCAATTAATTCAATATATTCATGAGGCACATATTTCAATTTATGACGAAGTTCAGATTTCT
TCTCCTCCAGTTCACTTTTGACTAGTTGGGATCCCGCGACTCGATGGGAAGTTCTCTCGGGAATCCGCCG
GTTGGTTCTTTTGATCAATGCGGGAGCATGAGGCAGACCCTTTTTGACTGCATCGAGCGCGGGTCGTCCA
CCAAGACATGCCAACGCCACCAGATGGTCATTCGTTAACGCAGCCAACGCGGGATCGGGGCTGGACAATT
GGGCTACGAT
