>Addgene plasmid #51445 | TALEN-CCR5R18-NtermN1 | addgene partial sequence | sequence record 81197 | CMV-F 5'-CGCAAATGGGCGGTAGGCGTG-3'
AGAGCTCTCTGGCTAACTAGAGAACCCACTGCTTACTGGCTTATCGAAATTAATACGACTCACTATAGGG
AGACCCAAGCTGGCTAGCACCATGGACTACAAAGACCATGACGGTGATTATAAAGATCATGACATCGATT
ACAAGGATGACGATGACAAGATGGCCCCCAAGAAGAAGAGGAAGGTGGGCATTCACCGCGGGGTACCTAT
GGTGGACTTGAGGACACTCGGTTATTCGCAACAGCAACAGGAGAAAATCAAGCCTAAGGTCAGGAGCACC
GTCGCGCAACACCACGAGGCGCTTGTGGGGCATGGCTTCACTCATGCGCATATTGTCGCGCTTTCACAGC
ACCCTGCGGCGCTTGGGACGGTGGCTGTCAAATACCAAGATATGATTGCGGCCCTGCCCGAAGCCACGCA
CGAGGCAATTGTAGGGGTCGGTAAACAGTGGTCGGGAGCGCGAGCACTTGAGGCGCTGCTGACTGTGGCG
GGTGAGCTTAGGGGGCCTCCGCTCCAGCTCGACACCGGGCAGCTGCTGCAGATCGCGAAGAGAGGGGGAG
TAACAGCGGTAGAGGCAGTGCACGCCTGGCGCAATGCGCTCACCGGGGCCCCCTTGAACCTGACCCCAGA
CCAGGTAGTCGCAATCGCGTCACATGACGGGGGAAAGCAAGCCCTGGAAACCGTGCAAAGGTTGTTGCCG
GTCCTTTGTCAAGACCACGGCCTTACACCGGA
