>Addgene plasmid #51445 | TALEN-CCR5R18-NtermN1 | addgene partial sequence | sequence record 81198 | JDS-TALEN-F 5'-TAGGGGTCGGTAAACAGTGG-3'
TGTGGCGGGTGAGCTTAGGGGGCCTCCGCTCCAGCTCGACACCGGGCAGCTGCTGCAGATCGCGAAGAGA
GGGGGAGTAACAGCGGTAGAGGCAGTGCACGCCTGGCGCAATGCGCTCACCGGGGCCCCCTTGAACCTGA
CCCCAGACCAGGTAGTCGCAATCGCGTCACATGACGGGGGAAAGCAAGCCCTGGAAACCGTGCAAAGGTT
GTTGCCGGTCCTTTGTCAAGACCACGGCCTTACACCGGAGCAAGTCGTGGCCATTGCAAGCAATGGGGGT
GGCAAACAGGCTCTTGAGACGGTTCAGAGACTTCTCCCAGTTCTCTGTCAAGCCCACGGGCTGACTCCCG
ATCAAGTTGTAGCGATTGCGTCCAACGGTGGAGGGAAACAAGCATTGGAGACTGTCCAACGGCTCCTTCC
CGTGTTGTGTCAAGCCCACGGTTTGACGCCTGCACAAGTGGTCGCCATCGCCAGCCATGATGGCGGTAAG
CAGGCGCTGGAAACAGTACAGCGCCTGCTGCCTGTACTGTGCCAGGATCATGGACTGACCCCAGACCAGG
TAGTCGCAATCGCGTCACATGACGGGGGAAAGCAAGCCCTGGAAACCGTGCAAAGGTTGTTGCCGGTCCT
TTGTCAAGACCACGGCCTTACACCGGAGCAAGTCGTGGCCATTGCAAGCAACATCGGTGGCAAACAGGCT
CTTGAGACGGTTCAGAGACTTCTCCCAGTTCTCTGTCAAGCCCACGGGCTGACTCCCGATCAAGTTG
