>Addgene plasmid #51445 | TALEN-CCR5R18-NtermN1 | addgene partial sequence | sequence record 81199 | BGH-rev 5'-TAGAAGGCACAGTCGAGG-3'
CGGTACGCGTAGAATCGAGACCGAGGAGAGGGTTAGGGATAGGCTTACCTTCGAAGGGCCCTTAAAAGTT
TATCTCGCCGTTATTAAATTTCCGTCTCACTTCCTCTAAGGTTAATGTGCCGGCTTTAATCATTTCTCCA
CCAATTAAAAGCTCTTCTACACTAAGAACAGCTCCATTACAATTAGTCTTATGATTTAATCGTGTAAGCT
GAGCTTTGTAGTTTCCTTTAAAGTGACCACTCACAAATAAAAACTTAAATTCCGTTACAGAAGATGGATA
GACTTTCCACCATTCATTAGGGTTGATATGTTTGTTTCGTGTTTGATTTTCTTTGACATATCGTTGCATT
TCATCTGCTTGGCCAATTGGCAGATTATAACCTCCGCTATAAGCTTTAGTATCCACGATCACACCGTAAT
CAATAGGAGATCCGACAGTATAAATTGCTCCGTCCGGTTTCCTTGATCCACCCAAATGTTTACCTCTATA
TCCATAAACTTTCATAAAAAATTCCATTACCTTCATTTCAAGAATTCTATCCTGAGTGGAATTTCTGGCA
ATTTCAATTAATTCAATATATTCATGAGGCACATATTTCAATTTATGACGAAGTTCAGATTTCTTCTCCT
CCAGTTCACTTTTGACTAGTTGGGATCCCGCGACTCGATGGGAAGTTCTCTCGGGAATCCGCCGGTTGGT
TCTTTTGATCAATGCGGGAGCATGAGGCAGACCCTTTTTGACTGCATCGAGCGCGGGTCGTCCACCAAGA
CATGCCAACGCCACCAGATGGTCATTCGTTAACGCAGCC
